>Addgene plasmid #243037 | AiP2121 - pAAV-AiE2641m-minBG-SYFP2-WPRE3-BGHpA | addgene full sequence | sequence record 490229 | Addgene NGS Result
CCTGCAGGCAGCTGCGCGCTCGCTCGCTCACTGAGGCCGCCCGGGCGTCGGGCGACCTTTGGTCGCCCGG
CCTCAGTGAGCGAGCGAGCGCGCAGAGAGGGAGTGGCCAACTCCATCACTAGGGGTTCCTGCGGCCGCAC
GCGTTTGGAGACGGTTTGGATGTACACAGTATGGCCCCTAATACTTTCCAAGAAGTTTAAGCTTGTTTAT
CCATGAGAAGCAAGTCAAGTCTCAACGCGCACACATCTCAGTCCCACCCCTGAAAGAAATTGGTGTTTTA
GAACGTTGCAGTGGGGCTGGGAGACTTCCCTTCTCTTATAAGGTAACAGGACTAATGAAGTATGTAGACA
CAGTGCCAGATGCTGCCCTTGGTCCTACTGCCTCACAAAGCGCACCTGAGCTCTTCAGACAACATATCAG
GCGAGGCTGCTGGTCATACCGGCTGTTTCCCTCCCGCACAGGCTTGCCTTGTCTGTAATAAAGCCAGCTG
ATCCTGGCTTATCTGAGCAAATGCTGCCTGGGTTCAGTCAAAACACCTGCTACAGGCAGCAGAGTGGGCT
CTGCTTCCAGAGCCTTGTCTGACAACGGCTTGTAAGAAGAGAAATCTAGAAAAGAAGATCTTTTCTGTGA
AGAGGACAGGGAACAGCTCCCTCGACGCCTTTTGTTCCTTTTGTATTTTAAGTTGCGCCGGCGGAGCTCG
GGCTGGGCATAAAAGTCAGGGCAGAGCCATCTATTGCTTACATTTGCTTCTGGGATCCAGATCTTTCGAA
GCTAGCGCTACCGGTCGCCACCATGGTGAGCAAGGGCGAGGAGCTGTTCACCGGGGTGGTGCCCATCCTG
GTCGAGCTGGACGGCGACGTAAACGGCCACAAGTTCAGCGTGTCCGGCGAGGGCGAGGGCGATGCCACCT
ACGGCAAGCTGACCCTGAAGCTGATCTGCACCACCGGCAAGCTGCCCGTGCCCTGGCCCACCCTCGTGAC
CACCCTGGGCTACGGCGTGCAGTGCTTCGCCCGCTACCCCGACCACATGAAGCAGCACGACTTCTTCAAG
TCCGCCATGCCCGAAGGCTACGTCCAGGAGCGCACCATCTTCTTCAAGGACGACGGCAACTACAAGACCC
GCGCCGAGGTGAAGTTCGAGGGCGACACCCTGGTGAACCGCATCGAGCTGAAGGGCATCGACTTCAAGGA
GGACGGCAACATCCTGGGGCACAAGCTGGAGTACAACTACAACAGCCACAACGTCTATATCACCGCCGAC
AAGCAGAAGAACGGCATCAAGGCCAACTTCAAGATCCGCCACAACATCGAGGACGGCGGCGTGCAGCTCG
CCGACCACTACCAGCAGAACACCCCCATCGGCGACGGCCCCGTGCTGCTGCCCGACAACCACTACCTGAG
CTACCAGTCCAAGCTGAGCAAAGACCCCAACGAGAAGCGCGATCACATGGTCCTGCTGGAGTTCGTGACC
GCCGCCGGGATCACTCTCGGCATGGACGAGCTGTACAAGTAAGTCGACGGCGCGCCGCGGCCGCGAATTC
GATATCATAATCAACCTCTGGATTACAAAATTTGTGAAAGATTGACTGGTATTCTTAACTATGTTGCTCC
TTTTACGCTATGTGGATACGCTGCTTTAATGCCTTTGTATCATGCTATTGCTTCCCGTATGGCTTTCATT
TTCTCCTCCTTGTATAAATCCTGGTTAGTTCTTGCCACGGCGGAACTCATCGCCGCCTGCCTTGCCCGCT
GCTGGACAGGGGCTCGGCTGTTGGGCACTGACAATTCCGTGGCTCGAGAGATCTTCGACTGTGCCTTCTA
GTTGCCAGCCATCTGTTGTTTGCCCCTCCCCCGTGCCTTCCTTGACCCTGGAAGGTGCCACTCCCACTGT
CCTTTCCTAATAAAATGAGGAAATTGCATCGCATTGTCTGAGTAGGTGTCATTCTATTCTGGGGGGTGGG
GTGGGGCAGGACAGCAAGGGGGAGGATTGGGAAGACAATAGCAGGCATGAGATCTCACGTGCGGACCGAG
CGGCCGCAGGAACCCCTAGTGATGGAGTTGGCCACTCCCTCTCTGCGCGCTCGCTCGCTCACTGAGGCCG
GGCGACCAAAGGTCGCCCGACGCCCGGGCTTTGCCCGGGCGGCCTCAGTGAGCGAGCGAGCGCGCAGCTG
CCTGCAGGGGCGCCTGATGCGGTATTTTCTCCTTACGCATCTGTGCGGTATTTCACACCGCATA
[95 nt withheld, positions 2235-2329]
T
[46 nt withheld, positions 2331-2376]
C
[141 nt withheld, positions 2378-2518]
CCTTTGACGTTGGAGTCCACGTTCTTT
[37 nt withheld, positions 2546-2582]
ACTCTATCTCGGGCTATTCTTTTGATTTATAAGGGATTTTGCCGATTTCGGTCTATTGGTTAAAAAATGA
GCTGATTTAACAAAAATTTAACGCGAATTTTAACAAAATATTAACGTTTACAATTTTATGGTGCACTCTC
AGTACAATCTGCTCTGATGCCGCATAGTTAAGCCAGCCCCGACACCCGCCAACACCCGCTGACGCGCCCT
GACGGGCTTGTCTGCTCCCGGCATCCGCTTACAGACAAGCTGTGACCGTCTCCGGGAGCTGCATGTGTCA
GAGGTTTTCACCGTCATCACCGAAACGCGCGAGACGAAAGGGCCTCGTGATACGCCTATTTTTATAGGTT
AATGTCATGATAATAATGGTTTCTTAGACGTCAGGTGGCACTTTTCGGGGAAATGTGCGCGGAACCCCTA
TTTGTTTATTTTTCTAAATACATTCAAATATGTATCCGCTCATGAGACAATAACCCTGATAAATGCTTCA
ATAATATTGAAAAAGGAAGAGTATGAGTATTCAACATTTCCGTGTCGCCCTTATTCCCTTTTTTGCGGCA
TTTTGCCTTCCTGTTTTTGCTCACCCAGAAACGCTGGTGAAAGTAAAAGATGCTGAAGATCAGTTGGGTG
CACGAGTGGGTTACATCGAACTGGATCTCAACAGCGGTAAGATCCTTGAGAGTTTTCGCCCCGAAGAACG
TTTTCCAATGATGAGCACTTTTAAAGTTCTGCTATGTGGCGCGGTATTATCCCGTATTGACGCCGGGCAA
GAGCAACTCGGTCGCCGCATACACTATTCTCAGAATGACTTGGTTGAGTACTCACCAGTCACAGAAAAGC
ATCTTACGGATGGCATGACAGTAAGAGAATTATGCAGTGCTGCCATAACCATGAGTGATAACACTGCGGC
CAACTTACTTCTGACAACGATCGGAGGACCGAAGGAGCTAACCGCTTTTTTGCACAACATGGGGGATCAT
GTAACTCGCCTTGATCGTTGGGAACCGGAGCTGAATGAAGCCATACCAAACGACGAGCGTGACACCACGA
TGCCTGTAGCAATGGCAACAACGTTGCGCAAACTATTAACTGGCGAACTACTTACTCTAGCTTCCCGGCA
ACAATTAATAGACTGGATGGAGGCGGATAAAGTTGCAGGACCACTTCTGCGCTCGGCCCTTCCGGCTGGC
TGGTTTATTGCTGATAAATCTGGAGCCGGTGAGCGTGGGTCTCGCGGTATCATTGCAGCACTGGGGCCAG
ATGGTAAGCCCTCCCGTATCGTAGTTATCTACACGACGGGGAGTCAGGCAACTATGGATGAACGAAATAG
ACAGATCGCTGAGATAGGTGCCTCACTGATTAAGCATTGGTAACTGTCAGACCAAGTTTACTCATATATA
CTTTAGATTGATTTAAAACTTCATTTTTAATTTAAAAGGATCTAGGTGAAGATCCTTTTTGATAATCTCA
TGACCAAAATCCCTTAACGTGAGTTTTCGTTCCACTGAGCGTCAGACCCCGTAGAAAAGATCAAAGGATC
TTCTTGAGATCCTTTTTTTCTGCGCGTAATCTGCTGCTTGCAAACAAAAAAACCACCGCTACCAGCGGTG
GTTTGTTTGCCGGATCAAGAGCTACCAACTCTTTTTCCGAAGGTAACTGGCTTCAGCAGAGCGCAGATAC
CAAATACTGTTCTTCTAGTGTAGCCGTAGTTAGGCCACCACTTCAAGAACTCTGTAGCACCGCCTACATA
CCTCGCTCTGCTAATCCTGTTACCAGTGGCTGCTGCCAGTGGCGATAAGTCGTGTCTTACCGGGTTGGAC
TCAAGACGATAGTTACCGGATAAGGCGCAGCGGTCGGGCTGAACGGGGGGTTCGTGCACACAGCCCAGCT
TGGAGCGAACGACCTACACCGAACTGAGATACCTACAGCGTGAGCTATGAGAAAGCGCCACGCTTCCCGA
AGGGAGAAAGGCGGACAGGTATCCGGTAAGCGGCAGGGTCGGAACAGGAGAGCGCACGAGGGAGCTTCCA
GGGGGAAACGCCTGGTATCTTTATAGTCCTGTCGGGTTTCGCCACCTCTGACTTGAGCGTCGATTTTTGT
GATGCTCGTCAGGGGGGCGGAGCCTATGGAAAAACGCCAGCAACGCGGCCTTTTTACGGTTCCTGGCCTT
TTGCTGGCCTTTTGCTCACATGT
Features (pLannotate 1.2.2; 14 found; start..end, strand, type, name):
     12..39      +  repeat_region  AAV2 ITR (fragment): inverted terminal repeat of adeno-associated virus serotype 2 inverted
     68..95      +  repeat_region  AAV2 ITR (fragment): inverted terminal repeat of adeno-associated virus serotype 2 inverted
    793..1509    +  CDS            SYFP2: SYFP2 is a basic (constitutively fluorescent) yellow fluorescent protein published in 2006, derived from Aequorea victoria. It is reported to be a very rapidly-maturing monomer with moderate acid sensitivity.
   1549..1706    +  misc_feature   WPRE (fragment): woodchuck hepatitis virus posttranscriptional regulatory element
   1712..1792    +  misc_feature   WPRE (fragment): woodchuck hepatitis virus posttranscriptional regulatory element
   1809..1920    +  polyA_signal   bGH poly(A) signal: bovine growth hormone polyadenylation signal
   2038..2178    +  repeat_region  AAV2 ITR: inverted terminal repeat of adeno-associated virus serotype 2 inverted
   2183..2234    -  misc_feature   bom (fragment): basis of mobility region from pBR322
   2253..2708    +  rep_origin     f1 ori (sequence partly withheld): f1 bacteriophage origin of replication; arrow indicates direction of (+) strand synthesis
   2709..2758    -  misc_feature   bom (fragment): basis of mobility region from pBR322
   2860..2895    -  CDS            rop (fragment): Rop protein, which maintains plasmids at low copy number; rop
   2990..3094    +  promoter       AmpR promoter: bla
   3095..3955    +  CDS            AmpR: β-lactamase; bla; confers resistance to ampicillin, carbenicillin, and related antibiotics
   4126..4714    +  rep_origin     ori: high-copy-number ColE1/pMB1/pBR322/pUC origin of replication
