[The description below was written by a language model from this plasmid's Addgene catalogue record and pLannotate feature annotations shown in this document.]
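Description:
AiP2121 - pAAV-AiE2641m-minBG-SYFP2-WPRE3-BGHpA is a 4,775 nt AAV transfer plasmid built on a pAAV2 backbone and intended for packaging an enhancer-driven fluorescent reporter into recombinant adeno-associated virus for delivery to brain tissue. In bacteria it is maintained as a high-copy plasmid through a ColE1/pUC-type origin and selected with ampicillin via the bla gene and its promoter. An f1 phage origin is also present, along with small remnants of pBR322 bom and rop sequences. The record lists a recombination-deficient growth strain, consistent with the need to keep the repeat-rich ITRs intact.

The payload lies between AAV2 inverted terminal repeats, which provide the cis signals for genome replication and encapsidation. The right ITR is annotated in full, while the left one is detected only as short fragments. Going by the construct name, the AiE2641m enhancer sits upstream of a minimal beta-globin promoter (minBG). Neither element is annotated in the feature table, but they presumably occupy the unannotated stretch between the left ITR and the coding sequence. A minimal promoter has little activity on its own, so expression depends on the enhancer, which confers cell-type selectivity. This unit drives SYFP2, a rapidly maturing monomeric yellow fluorescent protein derived from Aequorea victoria. It is followed by WPRE3, a shortened woodchuck hepatitis virus posttranscriptional element (annotated as two WPRE fragments) that boosts transcript expression while saving packaging capacity, and by the bovine growth hormone polyadenylation signal.

The stated purpose is AAV-mediated transgene expression in specific populations of brain cells, with SYFP2 marking the cells where the enhancer is active. The record does not say which populations AiE2641m targets.
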