Addgene plasmid #243037: AiP2121 - pAAV-AiE2641m-minBG-SYFP2-WPRE3-BGHpA
Purpose: AiE2641m is an enhancer sequence designed to drive AAV-mediated transgene expression in specific populations of brain cells.
Depositing lab: Allen Institute for Brain Science & Bosiljka Tasic. Depositing organization: Allen Institute.
Backbone
  Vector backbone: pAAV2
  Vector type: AAV
Growth in bacteria
  Bacterial resistance: Ampicillin, 100 μg/mL
  Growth temperature: 37°C
  Growth strain: NEB Stable
  Copy number: High Copy
Gene/Insert
  Gene/Insert name: SYFP2
  Species: Synthetic
  Cloning method: Gibson Cloning
Terms and licenses: Academic/Nonprofit Terms; Industry Terms: Not Available to Industry
How to cite: AiP2121 - pAAV-AiE2641m-minBG-SYFP2-WPRE3-BGHpA was a gift from Allen Institute for Brain Science & Bosiljka Tasic (Addgene plasmid # 243037 ; http://n2t.net/addgene:243037 ; RRID:Addgene_243037)
